>Addgene plasmid #245990 | pBOB-Adcy3-L278H-3xFlag | addgene full sequence | sequence record 496160 | Addgene NGS Result
GACGGATCGGGAGATCTCCCGATCCCCTATGGTGCACTCTCAGTACAATCTGCTCTGATGCCGCATAGTT
AAGCCAGTATCTGCTCCCTGCTTGTGTGTTGGAGGTCGCTGAGTAGTGCGCGAGCAAAATTTAAGCTACA
ACAAGGCAAGGCTTGACCGACAATTGCATGAAGAATCTGCTTAGGGTTAGGCGTTTTGCGCTGCTTCGCG
ATGTACGGGCCAGATATACGCGTTGACATTGATTATTGACTAGTTATTAATAGTAATCAATTACGGGGTC
ATTAGTTCATAGCCCATATATGGAGTTCCGCGTTACATAACTTACGGTAAATGGCCCGCCTGGCTGACCG
CCCAACGACCCCCGCCCATTGACGTCAATAATGACGTATGTTCCCATAGTAACGCCAATAGGGACTTTCC
ATTGACGTCAATGGGTGGAGTATTTACGGTAAACTGCCCACTTGGCAGTACATCAAGTGTATCATATGCC
AAGTACGCCCCCTATTGACGTCAATGACGGTAAATGGCCCGCCTGGCATTATGCCCAGTACATGACCTTA
TGGGACTTTCCTACTTGGCAGTACATCTACGTATTAGTCATCGCTATTACCATGGTGATGCGGTTTTGGC
AGTACATCAATGGGCGTGGATAGCGGTTTGACTCACGGGGATTTCCAAGTCTCCACCCCATTGACGTCAA
TGGGAGTTTGTTTTGGCACCAAAATCAACGGGACTTTCCAAAATGTCGTAACAACTCCGCCCCATTGACG
CAAATGGGCGGTAGGCGTGTACGGTGGGAGGTCTATATAAGCAGCGCGTTTTGCCTGTACTGGGTCTCTC
TGGTTAGACCAGATCTGAGCCTGGGAGCTCTCTGGCTAACTAGGGAACCCACTGCTTAAGCCTCAATAAA
GCTTGCCTTGAGTGCTTCAAGTAGTGTGTGCCCGTCTGTTGTGTGACTCTGGTAACTAGAGATCCCTCAG
ACCCTTTTAGTCAGTGTGGAAAATCTCTAGCAGTGGCGCCCGAACAGGGACTTGAAAGCGAAAGGGAAAC
CAGAGGAGCTCTCTCGACGCAGGACTCGGCTTGCTGAAGCGCGCACGGCAAGAGGCGAGGGGCGGCGACT
GGTGAGTACGCCAAAAATTTTGACTAGCGGAGGCTAGAAGGAGAGAGATGGGTGCGAGAGCGTCAGTATT
AAGCGGGGGAGAATTAGATCGCGATGGGAAAAAATTCGGTTAAGGCCAGGGGGAAAGAAAAAATATAAAT
TAAAACATATAGTATGGGCAAGCAGGGAGCTAGAACGATTCGCAGTTAATCCTGGCCTGTTAGAAACATC
AGAAGGCTGTAGACAAATACTGGGACAGCTACAACCATCCCTTCAGACAGGATCAGAAGAACTTAGATCA
TTATATAATACAGTAGCAACCCTCTATTGTGTGCATCAAAGGATAGAGATAAAAGACACCAAGGAAGCTT
TAGACAAGATAGAGGAAGAGCAAAACAAAAGTAAGACCACCGCACAGCAAGCGGCCGCTGATCTTCAGAC
CTGGAGGAGGAGATATGAGGGACAATTGGAGAAGTGAATTATATAAATATAAAGTAGTAAAAATTGAACC
ATTAGGAGTAGCACCCACCAAGGCAAAGAGAAGAGTGGTGCAGAGAGAAAAAAGAGCAGTGGGAATAGGA
GCTTTGTTCCTTGGGTTCTTGGGAGCAGCAGGAAGCACTATGGGCGCAGCGTCAATGACGCTGACGGTAC
AGGCCAGACAATTATTGTCTGGTATAGTGCAGCAGCAGAACAATTTGCTGAGGGCTATTGAGGCGCAACA
GCATCTGTTGCAACTCACAGTCTGGGGCATCAAGCAGCTCCAGGCAAGAATCCTGGCTGTGGAAAGATAC
CTAAAGGATCAACAGCTCCTGGGGATTTGGGGTTGCTCTGGAAAACTCATTTGCACCACTGCTGTGCCTT
GGAATGCTAGTTGGAGTAATAAATCTCTGGAACAGATTTGGAATCACACGACCTGGATGGAGTGGGACAG
AGAAATTAACAATTACACAAGCTTAATACACTCCTTAATTGAAGAATCGCAAAACCAGCAAGAAAAGAAT
GAACAAGAATTATTGGAATTAGATAAATGGGCAAGTTTGTGGAATTGGTTTAACATAACAAATTGGCTGT
GGTATATAAAATTATTCATAATGATAGTAGGAGGCTTGGTAGGTTTAAGAATAGTTTTTGCTGTACTTTC
TATAGTGAATAGAGTTAGGCAGGGATATTCACCATTATCGTTTCAGACCCACCTCCCAACCCCGAGGGGA
CCCGACAGGCCCGAAGGAATAGAAGAAGAAGGTGGAGAGAGAGACAGAGACAGATCCATTCGATTAGTGA
ACGGATCAACTTTTAAAAGAAAAGGGGGGATTGGGGGGTACAGTGCAGGGGAAAGAATAGTAGACATAAT
AGCAACAGACATACAAACTAAAGAATTACAAAAACAAATTACAAAATTCAAAATTTTATCGATAAGCTTG
GGAGTTCCGCGTTACATAACTTACGGTAAATGGCCCGCCTGGCTGACCGCCCAACGACCCCCGCCCATTG
ACGTCAATAATGACGTATGTTCCCATAGTAACGCCAATAGGGACTTTCCATTGACGTCAATGGGTGGAGT
ATTTACGGTAAACTGCCCACTTGGCAGTACATCAAGTGTATCATATGCCAAGTACGCCCCCTATTGACGT
CAATGACGGTAAATGGCCCGCCTGGCATTATGCCCAGTACATGACCTTATGGGACTTTCCTACTTGGCAG
TACATCTACGTATTAGTCATCGCTATTACCATGGTGATGCGGTTTTGGCAGTACATCAATGGGCGTGGAT
AGCGGTTTGACTCACGGGGATTTCCAAGTCTCCACCCCATTGACGTCAATGGGAGTTTGTTTTGGCACCA
AAATCAACGGGACTTTCCAAAATGTCGTAACAACTCCGCCCCATTGACGCAAATGGGCGGTAGGCGTGTA
CGGTGGGAGGTCTATATAAGCAGAGCTCGTTTAGTGAACCGTCAGATCGCCTGGAGACGCCATCCACGCT
GTTTTGACCTCCATAGAAGACACCGACTGAGCTCCTTAAGGTTAACTCTAGAGAATTCGGATCCGCCACC
ATGCCGAGGAACCAGGGCTTCTCGGATCCCGAGTACTCGGCAGAGTACTCAGCTGAATACTCGGTCAGCC
TGCCCTCTGACCCCGACCGCGGGGTCGGCCGGACCCATGAAATTTCTGTGCGGAACTCGGGGTCCTGCCT
GTGCCTGCCTCGCTTTATGCGGCTGACCTTCGTGCCTGAGTCCTTGGAGAACCTCTACCAGACCTACTTC
AAAAGGCAGCGCCATGAGACCCTGCTGGTGCTGGTGGTCTTTGCGGCCCTCTTTGACTGCTACGTGGTAG
TGATGTGCGCGGTGGTCTTCTCCAGCGACAAGCTGGCGCCCCTCATGGTGGCAGGCTTCGGTCTGGTGTT
GGACATCATCCTTTTCGTGCTCTGTAAAAAGGGGCTGCTCCCGGACCGAGTGAGCCGCAAAGTGGTACCC
TACCTGCTGTGGCTGCTCATCTCGGCCCAGATCTTCTCCTACCTGGGCCTGAACTTTTCACGGGCCCACG
CAGCCAGTGACACTGTGGGTTGGCAGGCTTTCTTTGTCTTCTCCTTCTTCATAACGCTGCCCCTCAGCCT
CAGCCCCATCGTGATCATCTCTGTGGTCTCCTGTGTTGTGCACACGCTTGTGTTGGGGGTCACTGTGGCC
CAGCAGCAGCAGGATGAGCTGGAAGGGATGCAGCTGCTGAGGGAGATCCTGGCCAACGTCTTCCTCTACC
TGTGTGCTATCATCGTGGGCATCATGTCCTACTACATGGCAGACCGCAAGCACCGCAAGGCCTTCCTGGA
GGCCCGCCAGTCACTGGAGGTGAAGATGAATCTGGAGGAGCAGAGCCAGCAGCAGGAAAACCATATGCTT
TCCATCCTGCCCAAGCACGTGGCTGACGAGATGCTGAAGGACATGAAGAAGGACGAGAGCCAGAAGGACC
AGCAGCAGTTCAATACCATGTACATGTACCGGCACGAGAATGTCAGCATCCTGTTTGCAGATATTGTGGG
CTTTACCCAGCTGTCCTCTGCTTGCAGTGCCCAGGAGCTCGTGAAGTTACTCAACGAGCTCTTCGCCCGC
TTTGACAAGCTGGCAGCCAAATACCACCAGCTGAGGATCAAGATCCTAGGCGACTGTTACTACTGCATCT
GCGGCTTGCCTGACTACCGGGAGGACCATGCCGTGTGCTCCATCCTTATGGGGCTTGCCATGGTAGAGGC
CATCTCGTACGTGCGGGAGAAGACCAAGACTGGAGTGGACATGCGTGTGGGAGTGCACACAGGCACTGTC
CTAGGCGGTGTCCTGGGCCAGAAGCGCTGGCAGTATGATGTATGGTCTACTGATGTCACCGTGGCAAACA
AGATGGAGGCTGGTGGCATCCCAGGGCGCGTGCACATTTCCCAGAGCACCATGGACTGCCTGAAGGGGGA
GTTTGATGTGGAGCCTGGTGATGGGGGCAGTCGCTGCGACTACCTAGATGAGAAGGGCATCGAAACCTAC
CTCATCATTGCCTCCAAGCCAGAGGTGAAGAAAACAGCCCAAAATGGCCTCAACGGCTCGGCCGTGCCAA
ACGGAGCGCCGGCATCCTCCAAACCCAGCTCCCCTGCCCTCATCGAGACCAAGGAGCCCAATGGAAGTGC
CCATGCCAGCGGCTCCACATCAGAGGAGGCTGAAGAACAGGAGGCCCAGGCTGACAACCCCTCGTTCCCC
AACCCCCGCCGCAGGCTGCGCCTCCAGGACCTGGCGGACCGTGTGGTGGACGCCTCTGAGGATGAGCACG
AACTGAACCAGCTGCTTAATGAGGCCCTGCTGGAGCGGGAGTCCGCCCAGGTGGTAAAGAAGAGAAACAC
ATTCCTCCTGACCATGAGGTTCATGGACCCAGAGATGGAAACACGCTACTCGGTGGAGAAGGAGAAGCAG
AGCGGGGCTGCCTTCAGCTGCTCCTGTGTGGTCCTCTTCTGCACGGCCATGGTGGAGATACTCATTGACC
CCTGGCTGATGACAAACTATGTGACCTTTGTGGTTGGGGAGGTTCTGCTCCTGATCCTGACCATCTGCTC
GATGGCTGCCATCTTTCCCAGGTCATTTCCCAAGAAGCTTGTGGCCTTCTCATCTTGGATTGACCGGACC
CGCTGGGCAAGGAACACCTGGGCCATGTTAGCCATCTTCATTCTGGTTATGGCCAATGTTGTGGACATGC
TCAGCTGTCTCCAGTACTACATGGGACCTTACAACATGACAGCTGGGATGGAGCTGGACGGCGGCTGCAT
GGAGAACCCCAAGTACTACAACTACGTAGCTGTGCTGTCGCTCATCGCCACCATCATGCTGGTGCAGGTC
AGCCACATGGTGAAGCTGACGCTCATGCTGCTCGTCACAGGCGCCGTGACTGCCCTCAACCTGTACGCCT
GGTGTCCTGTCTTTGATGAATACGACCACAAGCGCTTTCAGGAAAAGGACTCTCCTATGGTGGCCTTAGA
GAAGATGCAGGTACTTGCCACCCCTGGGCTCAATGGCACTGACAGCAGGCTGCCCCTGGTGCCTTCCAAG
TACTCCATGACTGTGATGATGTTCGTCATGATGCTGAGCTTTTACTACTTCTCGCGCCACGTGGAAAAAC
TGGCCCGAACACTGTTCTTGTGGAAGATTGAGGTCCATGACCAGAAAGAACGTGTCTACGAGATGCGCCG
ATGGAACGAGGCCTTGGTCACCAACATGTTGCCTGAGCATGTTGCACGCCATTTTCTGGGGTCCAAGAAG
AGAGATGAGGAGCTGTACAGCCAGTCTTATGACGAGATTGGAGTCATGTTTGCCTCCTTGCCCAACTTTG
CTGACTTCTACACTGAGGAGAGCATCAACAACGGCGGCATCGAGTGTCTACGCTTCCTCAATGAGATCAT
CTCTGATTTTGACTCTCTCCTGGACAATCCCAAATTCCGGGTCATCACCAAGATCAAAACTATTGGCAGC
ACCTATATGGCAGCTTCAGGAGTCACACCAGATGTCAACACCAATGGCTTTACAAGCTCCAGCAAGGAGG
AGAAGTCAGACAAGGAGCGCTGGCAGCACCTGGCTGACCTGGCTGACTTTGCATTAGCCATGAAGGACAC
GCTCACAAACATCAACAACCAGTCATTCAACAACTTCATGTTGCGCATAGGCATGAACAAAGGAGGGGTT
CTGGCTGGCGTCATTGGAGCCCGGAAACCACACTATGACATCTGGGGCAATACGGTCAATGTGGCCAGCA
GGATGGAATCCACAGGAGTCATGGGCAACATCCAGGTGGTAGAAGAGACGCAGGTCATCCTTCGAGAGTA
CGGCTTCCGCTTTGTGAGGCGAGGTCCCATCTTTGTGAAAGGCAAAGGGGAGCTTCTGACCTTTTTCTTG
AAGGGGCGGGACAGGCCAGCTGCCTTCCCCAATGGCTCCTCTGTTACACTGCCCCACCAAGTGGTGGACA
ACCCCCTCGAGGACTACAAAGACCATGACGGTGATTATAAAGATCATGACATCGACTACAAGGATGACGA
TGACAAGTAGTGATCGAGCCATGGAAGCTTGATATCTAACTGACTGAACCGGTGGTACCGAGGAATTAAT
TCGCTGTCTGCGAGGGCCAGCTGTTGGGGTGAGTACTCCCTCTCAAAAGCGGGCATGACTTCTGCGCTAA
GATTGTCAGTTTCCAAAAACGAGGAGGATTTGATATTCACCTGGCCCGCGGTGATGCCTTTGAGGGTGGC
CGCGTCCATCTGGTCAGAAAAGACAATCTTTTTGTTGTCAAGCTTGAGGTGTGGCAGGCTTGAGATCTGG
CCATACACTTGAGTGACAATGACATCCACTTTGCCTTTCTCTCCACAGGTGTCCACTCCCAGGTCCAACT
GCAGGTCGAGCATGCATCTAGGGCGGCCAATTCCGCCGATCCTGGAAAAACATGGAGCAATCACAAGTAG
CAATACAGCAGCTACCAATGCTGATTGTGCCTGGCTAGAAGCACAAGAGGAGGAGGAGGTGGGTTTTCCA
GTCACACCTCAGACAATCAACCTCTGGATTACAAAATTTGTGAAAGATTGACTGGTATTCTTAACTATGT
TGCTCCTTTTACGCTATGTGGATACGCTGCTTTAATGCCTTTGTATCATGCTATTGCTTCCCGTATGGCT
TTCATTTTCTCCTCCTTGTATAAATCCTGGTTGCTGTCTCTTTATGAGGAGTTGTGGCCCGTTGTCAGGC
AACGTGGCGTGGTGTGCACTGTGTTTGCTGACGCAACCCCCACTGGTTGGGGCATTGCCACCACCTGTCA
GCTCCTTTCCGGGACTTTCGCTTTCCCCCTCCCTATTGCCACGGCGGAACTCATCGCCGCCTGCCTTGCC
CGCTGCTGGACAGGGGCTCGGCTGTTGGGCACTGACAATTCCGTGGTGTTGTCGGGGAAGCTGACGTCCT
TTCCATGGCTGCTCGCCTGTGTTGCCACCTGGATTCTGCGCGGGACGTCCTTCTGCTACGTCCCTTCGGC
CCTCAATCCAGCGGACCTTCCTTCCCGCGGCCTGCTGCCGGCTCTGCGGCCTCTTCCGCGTCTTCGCCTT
CGCCCTCAGACGAGTCGGATCTCCCTTTGGGCCGCCTCCCCGCCTGGAATTCGAGCTCGGTACCTTTAAG
ACCAATGACTTACAAGGCAGCTGTAGATCTTAGCCACTTTTTAAAAGAAAAGGGGGGACTGGAAGGGCTA
ATTCACTCCCAACGAAGACAAGATATCCTTGATCTGTGGATCTACCACACACAAGGCTACTTCCCTGATT
GGCAGAACTACACACCAGGGCCAGGGATCAGATATCCACTGACCTTTGGATGGTGCTACAAGCTAGTACC
AGTTGAGCAAGAGAAGGTAGAAGAAGCCAATGAAGGAGAGAACACCCGCTTGTTACACCCTGTGAGCCTG
CATGGGATGGATGACCCGGAGAGAGAAGTATTAGAGTGGAGGTTTGACAGCCGCCTAGCATTTCATCACA
TGGCCCGAGAGCTGCATCCGGACTGTACTGGGTCTCTCTGGTTAGACCAGATCTGAGCCTGGGAGCTCTC
TGGCTAACTAGGGAACCCACTGCTTAAGCCTCAATAAAGCTTGCCTTGAGTGCTTCAAGTAGTGTGTGCC
CGTCTGTTGTGTGACTCTGGTAACTAGAGATCCCTCAGACCCTTTTAGTCAGTGTGGAAAATCTCTAGCA
GGGCCGCTTTAAACCCGCTGATCAGCCTCGACTGTGCCTTCTAGTTGCCAGCCATCTGTTGTTTGCCCCT
CCCCCGTGCCTTCCTTGACCCTGGAAGGTGCCACTCCCACTGTCCTTTCCTAATAAAATGAGGAAATTGC
ATCGCATTGTCTGAGTAGGTGTCATTCTATTCTGGGGGGTGGGGTGGGGCAGGACAGCAAGGGGGAGGAT
TGGGAAGACAATAGCAGGCATGCTGGGGATGCGGTGGGCTCTATGGCTTCTGAGGCGGAAAGAACCAGCT
GGGGCTCTAGGGGGTATCCCC
[124 nt withheld, positions 8632-8755]
C
[91 nt withheld, positions 8757-8847]
A
[49 nt withheld, positions 8849-8897]
CCTTTGACGTTGGAGTCCACGTTCTTT
[37 nt withheld, positions 8925-8961]
ACCCTATCTCGGTCTATTCTTTTGATTTATAAGGGATTTTGCCGATTTCGGCCTATTGGTTAAAAAATGA
GCTGATTTAACAAAAATTTAACGCGAATTAATTCTGTGGAATGTGTGTCAGTTAGGGTGTGGAAAGTCCC
CAGGCTCCCCAGCAGGCAGAAGTATGCAAAGCATGCATCTCAATTAGTCAGCAACCAGGTGTGGAAAGTC
CCCAGGCTCCCCAGCAGGCAGAAGTATGCAAAGCATGCATCTCAATTAGTCAGCAACCATAGTCCCGCCC
CTAACTCCGCCCATCCCGCCCCTAACTCCGCCCAGTTCCGCCCATTCTCCGCCCCATGGCTGACTAATTT
TTTTTATTTATGCAGAGGCCGAGGCCGCCTCTGCCTCTGAGCTATTCCAGAAGTAGTGAGGAGGCTTTTT
TGGAGGCCTAGGCTTTTGCAAAAAGCTCCCGGGAGCTTGTATATCCATTTTCGGATCTGATCAGCACGTG
TTGACAATTAATCATCGGCATAGTATATCGGCATAGTATAATACGACAAGGTGAGGAACTAAACCATGGC
CAAGTTGACCAGTGCCGTTCCGGTGCTCACCGCGCGCGACGTCGCCGGAGCGGTCGAGTTCTGGACCGAC
CGGCTCGGGTTCTCCCGGGACTTCGTGGAGGACGACTTCGCCGGTGTGGTCCGGGACGACGTGACCCTGT
TCATCAGCGCGGTCCAGGACCAGGTGGTGCCGGACAACACCCTGGCCTGGGTGTGGGTGCGCGGCCTGGA
CGAGCTGTACGCCGAGTGGTCGGAGGTCGTGTCCACGAACTTCCGGGACGCCTCCGGGCCGGCCATGACC
GAGATCGGCGAGCAGCCGTGGGGGCGGGAGTTCGCCCTGCGCGACCCGGCCGGCAACTGCGTGCACTTCG
TGGCCGAGGAGCAGGACTGACACGTGCTACGAGATTTCGATTCCACCGCCGCCTTCTATGAAAGGTTGGG
CTTCGGAATCGTTTTCCGGGACGCCGGCTGGATGATCCTCCAGCGCGGGGATCTCATGCTGGAGTTCTTC
GCCCACCCCAACTTGTTTATTGCAGCTTATAATGGTTACAAATAAAGCAATAGCATCACAAATTTCACAA
ATAAAGCATTTTTTTCACTGCATTCTAGTTGTGGTTTGTCCAAACTCATCAATGTATCTTATCATGTCTG
TATACCGTCGACCTCTAGCTAGAGCTTGGCGTAATCATGGTCATAGCTGTTTCCTGTGTGAAATTGTTAT
CCGCTCACAATTCCACACAACATACGAGCCGGAAGCATAAAGTGTAAAGCCTGGGGTGCCTAATGAGTGA
GCTAACTCACATTAATTGCGTTGCGCTCACTGCCCGCTTTCCAGTCGGGAAACCTGTCGTGCCAGCTGCA
TTAATGAATCGGCCAACGCGCGGGGAGAGGCGGTTTGCGTATTGGGCGCTCTTCCGCTTCCTCGCTCACT
GACTCGCTGCGCTCGGTCGTTCGGCTGCGGCGAGCGGTATCAGCTCACTCAAAGGCGGTAATACGGTTAT
CCACAGAATCAGGGGATAACGCAGGAAAGAACATGTGAGCAAAAGGCCAGCAAAAGGCCAGGAACCGTAA
AAAGGCCGCGTTGCTGGCGTTTTTCCATAGGCTCCGCCCCCCTGACGAGCATCACAAAAATCGACGCTCA
AGTCAGAGGTGGCGAAACCCGACAGGACTATAAAGATACCAGGCGTTTCCCCCTGGAAGCTCCCTCGTGC
GCTCTCCTGTTCCGACCCTGCCGCTTACCGGATACCTGTCCGCCTTTCTCCCTTCGGGAAGCGTGGCGCT
TTCTCATAGCTCACGCTGTAGGTATCTCAGTTCGGTGTAGGTCGTTCGCTCCAAGCTGGGCTGTGTGCAC
GAACCCCCCGTTCAGCCCGACCGCTGCGCCTTATCCGGTAACTATCGTCTTGAGTCCAACCCGGTAAGAC
ACGACTTATCGCCACTGGCAGCAGCCACTGGTAACAGGATTAGCAGAGCGAGGTATGTAGGCGGTGCTAC
AGAGTTCTTGAAGTGGTGGCCTAACTACGGCTACACTAGAAGAACAGTATTTGGTATCTGCGCTCTGCTG
AAGCCAGTTACCTTCGGAAAAAGAGTTGGTAGCTCTTGATCCGGCAAACAAACCACCGCTGGTAGCGGTG
GTTTTTTTGTTTGCAAGCAGCAGATTACGCGCAGAAAAAAAGGATCTCAAGAAGATCCTTTGATCTTTTC
TACGGGGTCTGACGCTCAGTGGAACGAAAACTCACGTTAAGGGATTTTGGTCATGAGATTATCAAAAAGG
ATCTTCACCTAGATCCTTTTAAATTAAAAATGAAGTTTTAAATCAATCTAAAGTATATATGAGTAAACTT
GGTCTGACAGTTACCAATGCTTAATCAGTGAGGCACCTATCTCAGCGATCTGTCTATTTCGTTCATCCAT
AGTTGCCTGACTCCCCGTCGTGTAGATAACTACGATACGGGAGGGCTTACCATCTGGCCCCAGTGCTGCA
ATGATACCGCGAGACCCACGCTCACCGGCTCCAGATTTATCAGCAATAAACCAGCCAGCCGGAAGGGCCG
AGCGCAGAAGTGGTCCTGCAACTTTATCCGCCTCCATCCAGTCTATTAATTGTTGCCGGGAAGCTAGAGT
AAGTAGTTCGCCAGTTAATAGTTTGCGCAACGTTGTTGCCATTGCTACAGGCATCGTGGTGTCACGCTCG
TCGTTTGGTATGGCTTCATTCAGCTCCGGTTCCCAACGATCAAGGCGAGTTACATGATCCCCCATGTTGT
GCAAAAAAGCGGTTAGCTCCTTCGGTCCTCCGATCGTTGTCAGAAGTAAGTTGGCCGCAGTGTTATCACT
CATGGTTATGGCAGCACTGCATAATTCTCTTACTGTCATGCCATCCGTAAGATGCTTTTCTGTGACTGGT
GAGTACTCAACCAAGTCATTCTGAGAATAGTGTATGCGGCGACCGAGTTGCTCTTGCCCGGCGTCAATAC
GGGATAATACCGCGCCACATAGCAGAACTTTAAAAGTGCTCATCATTGGAAAACGTTCTTCGGGGCGAAA
ACTCTCAAGGATCTTACCGCTGTTGAGATCCAGTTCGATGTAACCCACTCGTGCACCCAACTGATCTTCA
GCATCTTTTACTTTCACCAGCGTTTCTGGGTGAGCAAAAACAGGAAGGCAAAATGCCGCAAAAAAGGGAA
TAAGGGCGACACGGAAATGTTGAATACTCATACTCTTCCTTTTTCAATATTATTGAAGCATTTATCAGGG
TTATTGTCTCATGAGCGGATACATATTTGAATGTATTTAGAAAAATAAACAAATAGGGGTTCCGCGCACA
TTTCCCCGAAAAGTGCCACCTGACGTC
Features (pLannotate 1.2.2; 34 found; start..end, strand, type, name):
     28..80      -  misc_feature   bom (fragment): basis of mobility region from pBR322
    235..614     +  enhancer       CMV enhancer: human cytomegalovirus immediate early enhancer
    615..814     +  promoter       CMV promoter: human cytomegalovirus (CMV) immediate early promoter
    832..1012    +  LTR            5' LTR (truncated): truncated 5' long terminal repeat (LTR) from HIV-1
   1059..1184    +  misc_feature   HIV-1 Ψ: packaging signal of human immunodeficiency virus type 1
   1168..1531    +  CDS            HIV-1 gag (fragment): gag protein from human immunodeficiency virus 1; gag
   1677..1910    +  misc_feature   RRE: The Rev response element (RRE) of HIV-1 allows for Rev-dependent mRNA export from the nucleus to the cytoplasm.
   2287..2387    +  CDS            Rev (fragment): human immunodeficiency virus 1 (HIV-1) Rev protein; rev; enhances nuclear export of unspliced and incompletely spliced viral mRNAs
   2391..2507    +  misc_feature   cPPT/CTS: central polypurine tract and central termination sequence of HIV-1
   2530..2833    +  enhancer       CMV enhancer: human cytomegalovirus immediate early enhancer
   2834..3037    +  promoter       CMV promoter: human cytomegalovirus (CMV) immediate early promoter
   3151..6585    +  CDS            Adcy3: ADCY3_MOUSE - Experimental evidence at protein level: Swiss-Prot protein existence level 1. Catalyzes the formation of the signaling molecule cAMP in response to G-protein signaling (PubMed:9768837, PubMed:11055432, PubMed:25329148). Participates in signaling cascades triggered by odorant receptors via its function in cAMP biosynthesis (PubMed:9768837, PubMed:11055432). Required for the perception of odorants (PubMed:11055432). Required for normal sperm motility and normal male fertility (PubMed:15705663). Plays a role in regulating insulin levels and body fat accumulation in response to a hig
   6592..6657    +  CDS            3xFLAG: three tandem FLAG® epitope tags, followed by an enterokinase cleavage site
   6749..6978    +  intron         chimeric intron: chimera between introns from adenovirus and immunoglobulin heavy chain genes
   7042..7152    +  CDS            nef (fragment): NEF_HV1Z2 - Experimental evidence at protein level: Swiss-Prot protein existence level 1. Extracellular Nef protein targets CD4(+) T-lymphocytes for apoptosis by interacting with CXCR4 surface receptors. From Human immunodeficiency virus type 1 group M subtype D (isolate Z2/CDC-Z34) (HIV-1).
   7155..7743    +  misc_feature   WPRE: woodchuck hepatitis virus posttranscriptional regulatory element
   7760..7828    +  CDS            nef (fragment): NEF_HV1Z2 - Experimental evidence at protein level: Swiss-Prot protein existence level 1. Extracellular Nef protein targets CD4(+) T-lymphocytes for apoptosis by interacting with CXCR4 surface receptors. From Human immunodeficiency virus type 1 group M subtype D (isolate Z2/CDC-Z34) (HIV-1).
   7830..8142    +  LTR            5' LTR (fragment): 5' long terminal repeat (LTR) from HIV-1
   8150..8330    +  LTR            5' LTR (truncated): truncated 5' long terminal repeat (LTR) from HIV-1
   8362..8586    +  polyA_signal   bGH poly(A) signal: bovine growth hormone polyadenylation signal
   8590..8611    +  promoter       SV40 promoter (fragment): SV40 enhancer and early promoter
   8632..9060    +  rep_origin     f1 ori (sequence partly withheld): f1 bacteriophage origin of replication; arrow indicates direction of (+) strand synthesis
   9074..9403    +  promoter       SV40 promoter: SV40 enhancer and early promoter
   9451..9498    +  promoter       EM7 promoter: synthetic bacterial promoter&nbsp
   9517..9891    +  CDS            BleoR: antibiotic-binding protein; Sh ble from Streptoalloteichus hindustanus; confers resistance to bleomycin, phleomycin, and Zeocin™
   9901..10026   +  CDS            ble (fragment): BLE_KLEPN - Experimental evidence at protein level: Swiss-Prot protein existence level 1. Binding protein with a strong affinity to the bleomycin family of antibiotics. Binds to CL990; an antimitotic-antibiotic compound. From Klebsiella pneumoniae.
  10021..10142   +  polyA_signal   SV40 poly(A) signal: SV40 polyadenylation signal
  10213..10235   -  protein_bind   lac operator (fragment): The lac repressor binds to the lac operator to inhibit transcription in E. coli. This inhibition can be relieved by adding lactose or isopropyl-β-D-thiogalactopyranoside (IPTG). lac repressor encoded by lacI
  10239..10269   -  promoter       lac promoter: promoter for the E. coli lac operon
  10284..10305   -  protein_bind   CAP binding site: CAP binding activates transcription in the presence of cAMP. E. coli catabolite activator protein
  10318..10410   -  CDS            lacI (fragment): lac repressor; lacI; The lac repressor binds to the lac operator to inhibit transcription in E. coli. This inhibition can be relieved by adding lactose or isopropyl-β-D-thiogalactopyranoside (IPTG).
  10593..11181   -  rep_origin     ori: high-copy-number ColE1/pMB1/pBR322/pUC origin of replication
  11352..12212   -  CDS            AmpR: β-lactamase; bla; confers resistance to ampicillin, carbenicillin, and related antibiotics
  12213..12317   -  promoter       AmpR promoter: bla
