[The description below was written by a language model from this plasmid's Addgene catalogue record and pLannotate feature annotations shown in this document.]
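Description:
pBOB-Adcy3-L278H-3xFlag is a 12.3 kb HIV-1-based lentiviral transfer plasmid built on the pBOB backbone for expressing a mutant mouse adenylyl cyclase 3 in mammalian cells, either by direct transient transfection or by stable transduction after packaging into lentivirus. In bacteria it replicates from a high-copy ColE1/pUC-type origin and is selected with ampicillin through the β-lactamase gene; an f1 origin is also present. Outside the viral region, the backbone carries an SV40/EM7 promoter-driven bleomycin/Zeocin resistance cassette with an SV40 polyadenylation signal. Because this cassette lies beyond the 3' LTR, it would not be carried into the viral genome.

The viral genome is transcribed from a CMV enhancer/promoter fused to a truncated 5' LTR, a Tat-independent arrangement. It is followed by the Ψ packaging signal with a gag fragment, the Rev response element for nuclear export of the unspliced genomic RNA, and the cPPT/CTS. An internal CMV enhancer/promoter drives the 3,435 bp Adcy3 coding sequence, cloned between BamHI and XhoI sites and carrying the L278H substitution. It is fused at its C terminus to a 3xFLAG epitope for detection or immunoprecipitation. Downstream, the annotation lists a chimeric intron, a WPRE that enhances transcript stability and expression, the 3' LTR sequences and a bGH polyadenylation signal.

ADCY3 catalyses cAMP synthesis in response to G-protein signalling. The record does not state the functional consequence of the L278H mutation. The associated publication concerns Gαs signalling at primary cilia of hypothalamic neurons in the control of food intake, which suggests use in studying this mutant in that context.
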