Addgene plasmid #245990: pBOB-Adcy3-L278H-3xFlag
Purpose: Express 3xFlag C-terminal tagged mouse ADCY3-L278H mutant transiently via transfection or stably via lentivirus-mediated infection in mammalian cells.
Depositing lab: Zhao Zhang. Depositing organization: University of Texas Southwestern Medical Center. Publication: GPR45 modulates Galpha(s) at primary cilia of the paraventricular hypothalamus to control food intake. Xun Y, Jiang Y, Xu B, Tang M, Ludwig S, Nakamura K, Mukhopadhyay S, Liu C, Beutler B, Zhang Z. Science. 2025 Jun 5;388(6751):eadp3989. doi: 10.1126/science.adp3989. Epub 2025 Jun 5. PubMed 40472089.
Backbone
  Vector backbone: pBOB
  Vector type: Mammalian Expression, Lentiviral
Growth in bacteria
  Bacterial resistance: Ampicillin, 100 μg/mL
  Growth temperature: 37°C
  Growth strain: NEB Stable
  Copy number: High Copy
Gene/Insert
  Gene/Insert name: Adcy3
  Species: M. musculus (mouse)
  Insert size (bp): 3435
  Mutation: L278H
  GenBank ID: NM_138305
  Entrez Gene: Adcy3 (a.k.a. AC3, ACIII, mKIAA0511)
  Tag / fusion protein: 3xFlag (C terminal on insert)
  Cloning method: Restriction Enzyme; 5′ cloning site BamHI (not destroyed); 3′ cloning site XhoI (not destroyed)
  Sequencing primers: 5′ AGCTCGTTTAGTGAACCGTCAGATCG; 3′ TACTCACCCCAACAGCTGGC
Terms and licenses: Academic/Nonprofit Terms; Industry Terms: Not Available to Industry
How to cite: pBOB-Adcy3-L278H-3xFlag was a gift from Zhao Zhang (Addgene plasmid # 245990 ; http://n2t.net/addgene:245990 ; RRID:Addgene_245990)
